Addgene plasmid #232316: pLenti-mEtfdh-AAA4
Purpose: Expression of mouse mutant Etfdh (AAA4)
Depositing lab: Ivan Topisirovic. Depositing organization: McGill University. Publication: Mitochondrial ETF insufficiency drives neoplastic growth by selectively optimizing cancer bioenergetics. Papadopoli D, Palia R, Jovanovic P, Tabariès S, Ciccolini E, Sabourin V, Igelmann S, McLaughlan S, Zhan L, Kim H, Chekkal N, Szkop KJ, Bertomeu T, Zeng J, Vassalakis J, Afzali F, Mzoughi S, Guccione E, Tyers M, Avizonis D, Larsson O, Postovit LM, Djuranovic S, Ursini-Siegel J, Siegel PM, Pollak M, Topisirovic I. bioRxiv 2024.10.25.620155 10.1101/2024.10.25.620155.
Backbone
  Vector backbone: pUltra
  Vector type: Lentiviral
  Selectable markers: Hygromycin
Growth in bacteria
  Bacterial resistance: Ampicillin, 100 μg/mL
  Growth temperature: 37°C
  Growth strain: NEB Stable
  Copy number: Unknown
Gene/Insert
  Gene/Insert name: Etfdh (alt name: Etfqo)
  Species: M. musculus (mouse)
  Insert size (bp): 1863
  Mutation: PAM Sequence Mutations: (G36C; T39C, C42T; C72T, T78A, G81A, T84C, T87G); Insertion: 4 (AAA) tracks (115 to 126)
  Entrez Gene: Etfdh (a.k.a. 0610010I20Rik)
  Cloning method: Restriction Enzyme; 5′ cloning site Unknown (unknown if destroyed)
Terms and licenses: Academic/Nonprofit Terms; Industry Terms: Not Available to Industry
Depositor comments: Please see Addgene plasmid #24129 for pUltra cloning details. Please visit https://doi.org/10.1101/2024.10.25.620155 for bioRxiv preprint.
How to cite: pLenti-mEtfdh-AAA4 was a gift from Ivan Topisirovic (Addgene plasmid # 232316 ; http://n2t.net/addgene:232316 ; RRID:Addgene_232316)
