[The description below was written by a language model from this plasmid's Addgene catalogue record and pLannotate feature annotations shown in this document.]
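Description:
pLenti-mEtfdh-AAA4 is a third-generation-style, self-inactivating HIV-1 lentiviral expression plasmid (10,784 nt in the sequenced record) for stable delivery of a mutant mouse Etfdh (electron transfer flavoprotein dehydrogenase, also called Etfqo) into mammalian cells. It is propagated in E. coli through a high-copy ColE1/pUC-type origin with ampicillin resistance, and it also carries an f1 origin and an SV40 origin. The viral genome is transcribed from an RSV promoter fused to a truncated 5' LTR. It contains the Ψ packaging signal with a partial gag sequence, the RRE for Rev-dependent nuclear export, the cPPT/CTS, a WPRE that enhances transcript expression, and a ΔU3 3' LTR followed by an SV40 polyadenylation signal.

The catalogue lists the backbone as pUltra, but the annotated features show a Gateway-derived layout. The Etfdh coding sequence is flanked by attB1 and attB2 sites, with an attB4 site upstream of the promoter, even though the cloning method is recorded as restriction enzyme. The feature table places the human EF-1α core promoter and portions of its intron A upstream of the insert, so this is the apparent driver of Etfdh. A separate mouse PGK promoter drives the hygromycin phosphotransferase gene (hph) for selection of transduced cells.

The 1863 bp insert carries a set of single-nucleotide changes described as PAM sequence mutations, which would typically make the cDNA resistant to CRISPR guides targeting the endogenous gene. It also has an insertion of four AAA tracks near the 5' end of the coding region (positions 115 to 126). The record does not explain the function of this insertion. Consecutive AAA lysine codons are commonly used to attenuate protein output, which would fit the associated study's focus on ETF insufficiency in cancer bioenergetics, but this is an inference.
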