Features (pLannotate 1.2.2; 32 found; start..end, strand, type, name):
      8..28      -  protein_bind   attB4: mutant version of attB; core recombination site for the Gateway® BP reaction BP Clonase™
     46..163     -  misc_feature   cPPT/CTS: central polypurine tract and central termination sequence of HIV-1
    181..281     -  CDS            Rev (fragment): human immunodeficiency virus 1 (HIV-1) Rev protein; rev; enhances nuclear export of unspliced and incompletely spliced viral mRNAs
    658..891     -  misc_feature   RRE: The Rev response element (RRE) of HIV-1 allows for Rev-dependent mRNA export from the nucleus to the cytoplasm.
   1037..1400    -  CDS            HIV-1 gag (fragment): gag protein from human immunodeficiency virus 1; gag
   1384..1509    -  misc_feature   HIV-1 Ψ: packaging signal of human immunodeficiency virus type 1
   1556..1736    -  LTR            5' LTR (truncated): truncated 5' long terminal repeat (LTR) from HIV-1
   1737..1963    -  promoter       RSV promoter: Rous sarcoma virus enhancer/promoter
   1991..2009    -  promoter       T3 promoter: promoter for bacteriophage T3 RNA polymerase
   2052..2074    -  protein_bind   lac operator (fragment): The lac repressor binds to the lac operator to inhibit transcription in E. coli. This inhibition can be relieved by adding lactose or isopropyl-β-D-thiogalactopyranoside (IPTG). lac repressor encoded by lacI
   2078..2108    -  promoter       lac promoter: promoter for the E. coli lac operon
   2123..2144    -  protein_bind   CAP binding site: CAP binding activates transcription in the presence of cAMP. E. coli catabolite activator protein
   2157..2249    -  CDS            lacI (fragment): lac repressor; lacI; The lac repressor binds to the lac operator to inhibit transcription in E. coli. This inhibition can be relieved by adding lactose or isopropyl-β-D-thiogalactopyranoside (IPTG).
   2432..3020    -  rep_origin     ori: high-copy-number ColE1/pMB1/pBR322/pUC origin of replication
   3191..4051    -  CDS            AmpR: β-lactamase; bla; confers resistance to ampicillin, carbenicillin, and related antibiotics
   4052..4156    -  promoter       AmpR promoter: bla
   4209..4637    -  rep_origin     f1 ori (sequence partly withheld): f1 bacteriophage origin of replication; arrow indicates direction of (+) strand synthesis
   4642..4797    -  CDS            lacZα (fragment): LacZα fragment of β-galactosidase; lacZ fragment
   4805..4823    +  promoter       T7 promoter: promoter for bacteriophage T7 RNA polymerase
   4844..4979    -  rep_origin     SV40 ori: SV40 origin of replication
   5019..5140    -  polyA_signal   SV40 poly(A) signal: SV40 polyadenylation signal
   5212..5445    -  LTR            3' LTR (ΔU3): self-inactivating 3' long terminal repeat (LTR) from HIV-1
   5447..5524    -  CDS            nef (fragment): NEF_HV1Z2 - Experimental evidence at protein level: Swiss-Prot protein existence level 1. Extracellular Nef protein targets CD4(+) T-lymphocytes for apoptosis by interacting with CXCR4 surface receptors. From Human immunodeficiency virus type 1 group M subtype D (isolate Z2/CDC-Z34) (HIV-1).
   5520..6542    -  CDS            hph: KHYB_ECOLX - Experimental evidence at protein level: Swiss-Prot protein existence level 1. The aminoglycoside phosphotransferases achieve inactivation of their antibiotic substrates by phosphorylation. Only phosphorylates hygromycin and closely related compounds such as demethyl analogs and destomycin. From Escherichia coli.
   6559..7058    -  promoter       PGK promoter: mouse phosphoglycerate kinase 1 promoter
   7089..7677    -  misc_feature   WPRE: woodchuck hepatitis virus posttranscriptional regulatory element
   7695..7719    +  protein_bind   attB2: mutant version of attB; recombination site for the Gateway® BP reaction BP Clonase™
   7723..9582    -  CDS            Etfdh: ETFD_MOUSE - Experimental evidence at protein level: Swiss-Prot protein existence level 1. Accepts electrons from ETF and reduces ubiquinone. From Mus musculus (Mouse).
   9589..9613    -  protein_bind   attB1: mutant version of attB; recombination site for the Gateway® BP reaction BP Clonase™
   9622..9825    -  intron         EF-1α intron A: truncated intron upstream of the start codon of human EF-1α
  10451..10560   -  intron         EF-1α intron A (fragment): intron upstream of the start codon of human EF-1α
  10561..10772   -  promoter       EF-1α core promoter: core promoter for human elongation factor EF-1α
>Addgene plasmid #232316 | pLenti-mEtfdh-AAA4 | addgene full sequence | sequence record 466611 | Addgene NGS Result
CGGAGCCCAACTTTTCTATACAAAGTTGATCCGATAATCACTAGTAAAATTTTGAATTTTTGTAATTTGT
TTTTGTAATTCTTTAGTTTGTATGTCTGTTGCTATTATGTCTACTATTCTTTCCCCTGCACTGTACCCCC
CAATCCCCCCTTTTCTTTTAAAAGCTAGCGATACCGTCGAGATCCGTTCACTAATCGAATGGATCTGTCT
CTGTCTCTCTCTCCACCTTCTTCTTCTATTCCTTCGGGCCTGTCGGGTCCCCTCGGGGTTGGGAGGTGGG
TCTGAAACGATAATGGTGAATATCCCTGCCTAACTCTATTCACTATAGAAAGTACAGCAAAAACTATTCT
TAAACCTACCAAGCCTCCTACTATCATTATGAATAATTTTATATACCACAGCCAATTTGTTATGTTAAAC
CAATTCCACAAACTTGCCCATTTATCTAATTCCAATAATTCTTGTTCATTCTTTTCTTGCTGGTTTTGCG
ATTCTTCAATTAAGGAGTGTATTAAGCTTGTGTAATTGTTAATTTCTCTGTCCCACTCCATCCAGGTCGT
GTGATTCCAAATCTGTTCCAGAGATTTATTACTCCAACTAGCATTCCAAGGCACAGCAGTGGTGCAAATG
AGTTTTCCAGAGCAACCCCAAATCCCCAGGAGCTGTTGATCCTTTAGGTATCTTTCCACAGCCAGGATTC
TTGCCTGGAGCTGCTTGATGCCCCAGACTGTGAGTTGCAACAGATGCTGTTGCGCCTCAATAGCCCTCAG
CAAATTGTTCTGCTGCTGCACTATACCAGACAATAATTGTCTGGCCTGTACCGTCAGCGTCATTGACGCT
GCGCCCATAGTGCTTCCTGCTGCTCCCAAGAACCCAAGGAACAAAGCTCCTATTCCCACTGCTCTTTTTT
CTCTCTGCACCACTCTTCTCTTTGCCTTGGTGGGTGCTACTCCTAATGGTTCAATTTTTACTACTTTATA
TTTATATAATTCACTTCTCCAATTGTCCCTCATATCTCCTCCTCCAGGTCTGAAGATCAGCGGCCGCTTG
CTGTGCGGTGGTCTTACTTTTGTTTTGCTCTTCCTCTATCTTGTCTAAAGCTTCCTTGGTGTCTTTTATC
TCTATCCTTTGATGCACACAATAGAGGGTTGCTACTGTATTATATAATGATCTAAGTTCTTCTGATCCTG
TCTGAAGGGATGGTTGTAGCTGTCCCAGTATTTGTCTACAGCCTTCTGATGTTTCTAACAGGCCAGGATT
AACTGCGAATCGTTCTAGCTCCCTGCTTGCCCATACTATATGTTTTAATTTATATTTTTTCTTTCCCCCT
GGCCTTAACCGAATTTTTTCCCATCGCGATCTAATTCTCCCCCGCTTAATACTGACGCTCTCGCACCCAT
CTCTCTCCTTCTAGCCTCCGCTAGTCAAAATTTTTGGCGTACTCACCAGTCGCCGCCCCTCGCCTCTTGC
CGTGCGCGCTTCAGCAAGCCGAGTCCTGCGTCGAGAGAGCTCCTCTGGTTTCCCTTTCGCTTTCAAGTCC
CTGTTCGGGCGCCACTGCTAGAGATTTTCCACACTGACTAAAAGGGTCTGAGGGATCTCTAGTTACCAGA
GTCACACAACAGACGGGCACACACTACTTGAAGCACTCAAGGCAAGCTTTATTGAGGCTTAAGCAGTGGG
TTCCCTAGTTAGCCAGAGAGCTCCCAGGCTCAGATCTGGTCTAACCAGAGAGACCCGTTTATGTATCGAG
CTAGGCACTTAAATACAATATCTCTGCAATGCGGCAATTCAGTGGTTCGTCCAATCCATGTCAGACCCGT
CTGTTGCCTTCCTAATAAGGCACGATCGTACCACCTTACTTCCACCAATCGGCATGCACGGTGCTTTTTC
TCTCCTTGTAAGGCATGTTGCTAACTCATCGTTACCATGTTGCAAGACTACAAGAGTATTGCATAAGACT
ACATTAAGCTTGCAGCTCCAGCTTTTGTTCCCTTTAGTGAGGGTTAATTGCGCGCTTGGCGTAATCATGG
TCATAGCTGTTTCCTGTGTGAAATTGTTATCCGCTCACAATTCCACACAACATACGAGCCGGAAGCATAA
AGTGTAAAGCCTGGGGTGCCTAATGAGTGAGCTAACTCACATTAATTGCGTTGCGCTCACTGCCCGCTTT
CCAGTCGGGAAACCTGTCGTGCCAGCTGCATTAATGAATCGGCCAACGCGCGGGGAGAGGCGGTTTGCGT
ATTGGGCGCTCTTCCGCTTCCTCGCTCACTGACTCGCTGCGCTCGGTCGTTCGGCTGCGGCGAGCGGTAT
CAGCTCACTCAAAGGCGGTAATACGGTTATCCACAGAATCAGGGGATAACGCAGGAAAGAACATGTGAGC
AAAAGGCCAGCAAAAGGCCAGGAACCGTAAAAAGGCCGCGTTGCTGGCGTTTTTCCATAGGCTCCGCCCC
CCTGACGAGCATCACAAAAATCGACGCTCAAGTCAGAGGTGGCGAAACCCGACAGGACTATAAAGATACC
AGGCGTTTCCCCCTGGAAGCTCCCTCGTGCGCTCTCCTGTTCCGACCCTGCCGCTTACCGGATACCTGTC
CGCCTTTCTCTCTTCGGGAAGCGTGGCGCTTTCTCATAGCTCACGCTGTAGGTATCTCAGTTCGGTGTAG
GTCGTTCGCTCCAAGCTGGGCTGTGTGCACGAACCCCCCGTTCAGCCCGACCGCTGCGCCTTATCCGGTA
ACTATCGTCTTGAGTCCAACCCGGTAAGACACGACTTATCGCCACTGGCAGCAGCCACTGGTAACAGGAT
TAGCAGAGCGAGGTATGTAGGCGGTGCTACAGAGTTCTTGAAGTGGTGGCCTAACTACGGCTACACTAGA
AGAACAGTATTTGGTATCTGCGCTCTGCTGAAGCCAGTTACCTTCGGAAAAAGAGTTGGTAGCTCTTGAT
CCGGCAAACAAACCACCGCTGGTAGCGGTGGTTTTTTTGTTTGCAAGCAGCAGATTACGCGCAGAAAAAA
AGGATCTCAAGAAGATCCTTTGATCTTTTCTACGGGGTCTGACGCTCAGTGGAACGAAAACTCACGTTAA
GGGATTTTGGTCATGAGATTATCAAAAAGGATCTTCACCTAGATCCTTTTAAATTAAAAATGAAGTTTTA
AATCAATCTAAAGTATATATGAGTAAACTTGGTCTGACAGTTACCAATGCTTAATCAGTGAGGCACCTAT
CTCAGCGATCTGTCTATTTCGTTCATCCATAGTTGCCTGACTCCCCGTCGTGTAGATAACTACGATACGG
GAGGGCTTACCATCTGGCCCCAGTGCTGCAATGATACCGCGAGACCCACGCTCACCGGCTCCAGATTTAT
CAGCAATAAACCAGCCAGCCGGAAGGGCCGAGCGCAGAAGTGGTCCTGCAACTTTATCCGCCTCCATCCA
GTCTATTAATTGTTGCCGGGAAGCTAGAGTAAGTAGTTCGCCAGTTAATAGTTTGCGCAACGTTGTTGCC
ATTGCTACAGGCATCGTGGTGTCACGCTCGTCGTTTGGTATGGCTTCATTCAGCTCCGGTTCCCAACGAT
CAAGGCGAGTTACATGATCCCCCATGTTGTGCAAAAAAGCGGTTAGCTCCTTCGGTCCTCCGATCGTTGT
CAGAAGTAAGTTGGCCGCAGTGTTATCACTCATGGTTATGGCAGCACTGCATAATTCTCTTACTGTCATG
CCATCCGTAAGATGCTTTTCTGTGACTGGTGAGTACTCAACCAAGTCATTCTGAGAATAGTGTATGCGGC
GACCGAGTTGCTCTTGCCCGGCGTCAATACGGGATAATACCGCGCCACATAGCAGAACTTTAAAAGTGCT
CATCATTGGAAAACGTTCTTCGGGGCGAAAACTCTCAAGGATCTTACCGCTGTTGAGATCCAGTTCGATG
TAACCCACTCGTGCACCCAACTGATCTTCAGCATCTTTTACTTTCACCAGCGTTTCTGGGTGAGCAAAAA
CAGGAAGGCAAAATGCCGCAAAAAAGGGAATAAGGGCGACACGGAAATGTTGAATACTCATACTCTTCCT
TTTTCAATATTATTGAAGCATTTATCAGGGTTATTGTCTCATGAGCGGATACATATTTGAATGTATTTAG
AAAAATAAACAAATAGGGGTTCCGCGCACATTTCCCCGAAAAGTGCCACCTAAATTGTAAGCGTTAATAT
TTTGTTAAAATTCGCGTTAAATTTTTGTTAAATCAGCTCATTTTTTAACCAATAGGCCGAAATCGGCAAA
ATCCCTTATAAATCAAAAGAATAGACCGAGATAGGGT
[37 nt withheld, positions 4308-4344]
AAAGAACGTGGACTCCAACGTCAAAGG
[49 nt withheld, positions 4372-4420]
T
[91 nt withheld, positions 4422-4512]
G
[124 nt withheld, positions 4514-4637]
CCCATTCGCCATTCAGGCTGCGCAACTGTTGGGAAGGGCGATCGGTGCGGGCCTCTTCGCTATTACGCCA
GCTGGCGAAAGGGGGATGTGCTGCAAGGCGATTAAGTTGGGTAACGCCAGGGTTTTCCCAGTCACGACGT
TGTAAAACGACGGCCAGTGAGCGCGCGTAATACGACTCACTATAGGGCGAATTGGGTACGTCCCTAGGCC
TCCAAAAAAGCCTCCTCACTACTTCTGGAATAGCTCAGAGGCCGAGGCGGCCTCGGCCTCTGCATAAATA
AAAAAAATTAGTCAGCCATGGGGCGGAGAATGGGCGGAACTGGGCGGAGTTAGGGGCGGGATGGGCGGAG
TTAGGGGCGGGATAGCTAGAGCCAGACATGATAAGATACATTGATGAGTTTGGACAAACCACAACTAGAA
TGCAGTGAAAAAAATGCTTTATTTGTGAAATTTGTGATGCTATTGCTTTATTTGTAACCATTATAAGCTG
CAATAAACAAGTTCCTCTCACTCTCTGATATTCATTTCTTTGCAAGTTATAAATACTGAATAATAAGATG
ACATGAACTACTACTGCTAGAGATTTTCCACACTGACTAAAAGGGTCTGAGGGATCTCTAGTTACCAGAG
TCACACAACAGACGGGCACACACTACTTGAAGCACTCAAGGCAAGCTTTATTGAGGCTTAAGCAGTGGGT
TCCCTAGTTAGCCAGAGAGCTCCCAGGCTCAGATCTGGTCTAACCAGAGAGACCCAGTACAAGCAAAAAG
CAGATCTTGTCTTCGTTGGGAGTGAATTAGCCCTTCCAGTCCCCCCTTTTCTTTTAAAAAGTGGCTAAGA
TCTACAGCTGCCTTGTAAGTCATTGGTCTTAAAGGTACCCTATTCCTTTGCCCTCGGACGAGTGCTGGGG
CGTCGGTTTCCACTATCGGCGAGTACTTCTACACAGCCATCGGTCCAGACGGCCGCGCTTCTGCGGGCGA
TTTGTGTACGCCCGACAGTCCCGGCTCCGGATCGGACGATTGCGTCGCATCGACCCTGCGCCCAAGCTGC
ATCATCGAAATTGCCGTCAACCAAGCTCTGATAGAGTTGGTCAAGACCAATGCGGAGCATATACGCCCGG
AGCCGCGGCGATCCTGCAAGCTCCGGATGCCTCCGCTCGAAGTAGCGCGTCTGCTGCTCCATACAAGCCA
ACCACGGCCTCCAGAAGAAGATGTTGGCGACCTCGTATTGGGAATCCCCGAACATCGCCTCGCTCCAGTC
AATGACCGCTGTTATGCGGCCATTGTCCGTCAGGACATTGTTGGAGCCGAAATCCGCGTGCACGAGGTGC
CGGACTTCGGGGCAGTCCTCGGCCCAAAGCATCAGCTCATCGAGAGCCTGCGCGACGGACGCACTGACGG
TGTCGTCCATCACAGTTTGCCAGTGATACACATGGGGATCAGCAATCGCGCATATGAAATCACGCCATGT
AGTGTATTGACCGATTCCTTGCGGTCCGAATGGGCCGAACCCGCTCGTCTGGCTAAGATCGGCCGCAGCG
ATCGCATCCATGGCCTCCGCGACCGGCTGCAGAACAGCGGGCAGTTCGGTTTCAGGCAGGTCTTGCAACG
TGACACCCTGTGCACGGCGGGAGATGCAATAGGTCAGGCTCTCGCTAAATTCCCCAATGTCAAGCACTTC
CGGAATCGGGAGCGCGGCCGATGCAAAGTGCCGATAAACATAACGATCTTTGTAGAAACCATCGGCGCAG
CTATTTACCCGCAGGACATATCCACGCCCTCCTACATCGAAGCTGAAAGCACGAGATTCTTCGCCCTCCG
AGAGCTGCATCAGGTCGGAGACGCTGTCGAACTTTTCGATCAGAAACTTCTCGACAGACGTCGCGGTGAG
TTCAGGCTTTTTCATGGTGGCCACGTGAGGTCGAAAGGCCCGGAGATGAGGAAGAGGAGAACAGCGCGGC
AGACGTGCGCTTTTGAAGCGTGCAGAATGCCGGGCCTCCGGAGGACCTTCGGGCGCCCGCCCCGCCCCTG
AGCCCGCCCCTGAGCCCGCCCCCGGACCCACCCCTTCCCAGCCTCTGAGCCCAGAAAGCGAAGGAGCAAA
GCTGCTATTGGCCGCTGCCCCAAAGGCCTACCCGCTTCCATTGCTCAGCGGTGCTGTCCATCTGCACGAG
ACTAGTGAGACGTGCTACTTCCATTTGTCACGTCCTGCACGACGCGAGCTGCGGGGCGGGGGGGAACTTC
CTGACTAGGGGAGGAGTAGAAGGTGGCGCGAAGGGGCCACCAAAGAACGGAGCCGGTTGGCGCCTACCGG
TGGATGTGGAATGTGTGCGAGGCCAGAGGCCACTTGTGTAGCGCCAAGTGCCCAGCGGGGCTGCTAAAGC
GCATGCTCCAGACTGCCTTGGGAAAAGCGCCTCCCCTACCCGGTAGAATTCGAACCGCGGGAATTCCCGA
TGCGGGGAGGCGGCCCAAAGGGAGATCCGACTCGTCTGAGGGCGAAGGCGAAGACGCGGAAGAGGCCGCA
GAGCCGGCAGCAGGCCGCGGGAAGGAAGGTCCGCTGGATTGAGGGCCGAAGGGACGTAGCAGAAGGACGT
CCCGCGCAGAATCCAGGTGGCAACACAGGCGAGCAGCCATGGAAAGGACGTCAGCTTCCCCGACAACACC
ACGGAATTGTCAGTGCCCAACAGCCGAGCCCCTGTCCAGCAGCGGGCAAGGCAGGCGGCGATGAGTTCCG
CCGTGGCAATAGGGAGGGGGAAAGCGAAAGTCCCGGAAAGGAGCTGACAGGTGGTGGCAATGCCCCAACC
AGTGGGGGTTGCGTCAGCAAACACAGTGCACACCACGCCACGTTGCCTGACAACGGGCCACAACTCCTCA
TAAAGAGACAGCAACCAGGATTTATACAAGGAGGAGAAAATGAAAGCCATACGGGAAGCAATAGCATGAT
ACAAAGGCATTAAAGCAGCGTATCCACATAGCGTAAAAGGAGCAACATAGTTAAGAATACCAGTCAATCT
TTCACAAATTTTGTAATCCAGAGGTTGATTATCGGAATTCGATTATCACCACTTTGTACAAGAAAGCTGG
GTTTACATGCCATTGTAAGCAGGCCCTCCTCCTCCTTCTGGGACCACCCAGTTAATATTTTGACTTGGGT
CTTTGATATCACATGTTTTACAGTGCACACAGTTCTGAGCATTTATCTGTAATCGAAATCCATCACCTTG
TTCCAAAGGAACAAATTCATAAACTCCTGCAGGGCAGAATCGCTGCTCAGGCCCATCGTATATTGACAGG
TTTCTATTAACAGGTATGCTGTCATCCTTTAAGGTTAAATGTGCTGGCTGGTCATGTTCATGATTAGTAC
CACTCAAAGCCACAGAGGATAAGAGGTCAAAACTGATCTGTCCATCAGGTTTCGGATACTCAATGGGTGT
ACAATCCTTGGCTGGTTTGAGCTGATCAGAGTCTGAGCCTTTATGTTTTAGAGTCCATGGCTCCATTCCT
CTCAATATCCAGTAAAATATCCCAGTGTAAATCATCCCTCCATATACTCCCAGTATCCCGTGGCAAGATG
GCCTTATATTTCGAACAGCGTGTAGCTCTTTCCATACCCAGGATTGCTTCAAATTGTCCTCATATTCAGT
TACATGGAGTCCTGTTGTCTTTGACTGGAGATTTTCACTAGTTAGTTGCTTAAAAATTGATTCTGCTGCC
AAACTTCCACTTTTCATTGCCGTGTGGGTACCTTTGATCTTGGGGACATTCATGAAACCAGGACTACAAC
CAATTAGTAAGCCACCAGGAAAAGTGAGTTTTGGTATGGACTGCAAGCCGCCTTCATTGAGCGCTCGGGC
TCCGTAGGCTATCCTCTTCCCGCCTTCCAGGGTTGGCTGGATGCTGGGATGATGCTTCCACCTCTGGAAC
TCTCGGAATGGACTCAGGTACGGATTCTGATAGTCGAGGCCAACCACAAAGCCAACAGCTACTAGAGGTT
CACCTTCATTTAAGTGGTAAAGGAAAGAGCCTCCATAAGTATGTCTGTCCAAGGGCCAACCAACAGTGTG
ATCTACTCTTCCAGGTTTCCACTTCTTTTCATCAATAATCCATAACTCCTTCAAACCAATTCCGTAAGTC
TGTGCATCACAGCTGGCCCTCAGATCAAATTTCTTATAAAGCTGCTTGGCTAGGTGTCCATGGCAACCCT
CTGCAAAGACTGTGACTTTGGCATGCAGTTCCAGTCCTCTCTCAAATGTTGTCTTTGGTGCACCATCCTT
TTGTATGCCTACATCATTAGTGGCGATTCCTTTTACACTACCATCTTCATGATAAAGGACCTCAGCAGCA
GCATACCCAGGATACACTTCGACTCCAAGAGCCTCTGCCTGTTCTCCCATCCAGCTCACCAGATGTCCTA
GGCGTACGATGTAATTGCCATGATTGTTCATCGGAAGACCTGGAAGAATTGGCACAGGAATTCTGTGTTT
CTCTGTTAAAATGGCAAACCTGTCTTCTGTTACAGGAGTATTAAGTGGAGCCCCTTTCTCCTTCCAGTCT
GGGAAGAGCTCTTTGAAGGCAGCTGGATCAAGACAAGCCCCTGAGAGCGTGTGTGCTCCGATCTGAGCAG
CTTTCTCCACCAGACACACACGGATGTCCTTCCCCTGTTCAGCAGCCAGCTGCTTTAGCCGAATAGCTGC
AGAGAGTCCTGCTGGGCCGGCACCAACTATGACCACATCTGCTTCTTCTGCAAACCTCTCCATATTCACT
CCTTCCCATCTTTTGTCTTTCTCCCGGGGATGAACAGTGTAGTGAGTGGTAATCTGAGGTTTTTTTTTTT
TTACAGCAGAGGTTGAAGAACATCTTGGCGCGCATAGTGGTAGACACTTCTTAATTTTTAAGGCATGAAA
CCAATGGTAGGCAGGGCAGGACAGCTTGGTTAGTCGCACCAACATGGTGGCAGCCTGCTTTTTTGTACAA
ACTTGTCACGACACCTGAAATGGAAGAAAAAAACTTTGAACCACTGTCTGAGGCTTGAGAATGAACCAAG
ATCCAAACTCAAAAAGGGCAAATTCCAAGGAGAATTACATCAAGTGCCAAGCTGGCCTAACTTCAGTCTC
CACCCACTCAGTGTGGGGAAACTCCATCGCATAAAACCCCTCCCCCCAACCTAAAGACGACGTACTCCAA
AAGCTCGAGAACTAATCGAGGTGCCTGGACGGCGCCCGGTACTCCGTGGAGTCACATGAAGCGACGGCTG
AGGACGGAAAGGCCCTTTTCCTTTGTGTGGGTGACTCACCCGCCCGCTCTCCCGAGCGCCGCGTCCTCCA
TTTTGAGCTCCCTGCAGCAGGGCCGGGAAGCGGCCATCTTTCCGCTCACGCAACTGGTGCCGACCGGGCC
AGCCTTGCCGCCCAGGGCGGGGCGATACACGGCGGCGCGAGACCAGGCACCAGAGCAGGCCGGCCAGCTT
GAGACTACCCCCGTCCGATTCTCGGTGGCCGCGCTCGCAGGCCCCGCCTCGCCGAACATGTGCGCTGGGA
CGCACGGGCCCCGTCGCCGCCCGCGGCCCCAAAAACCGAAATACCAGTGTGCAGATCTTGGCCCGCATTT
ACAAGACTATCTTGCCAGAAAAAAAGCGTCGCAGCAGGTCATCAAAAATTTTAAATGGCTAGAGACTTAT
CGAAAGCAGCGAGACAGGCGCGAAGGTGCCACCAGATTCGCACGCGGCGGCCCCAGCGCCCAGGCCAGGC
CTCAACTCAAGCACGAGGCGAAGGGGCTCCTTAAGCGCAAGGCCTCGAACTCTCCCACCCACTTCCAACC
CGAAGCTCGGGATCAAGAATCACGTACTGCAGCCAGGTGGAAGTAATTCAAGGCACGCAAGGGCCATAAC
CCGTAAAGAGGCCAGGCCCGCGGGAACCACACACGGCACTTACCTGTGTTCTGGCGGCAAACCCGTTGCG
AAAAAGAACGTTCACGGCGACTACTGCACTTATATACGGTTCTCCCCCACCCTCGGGAAAAAGGCGGAGC
CAGTACACGACATCACTTTCCCAGTTTACCCCGCGCCACCTTCTCTAGGCACCGGTTCAATTGCCGACCC
CTCCCCCCAACTTCTCGGGGACTGTGGGCGATGTGCGCTCTGCCCACTGACGGGCAC
